>Addgene plasmid #24541 | pN3-Sp3FL | addgene full sequence | sequence record 242409 | Addgene NGS Result
TAGTTATTAATAGTAATCAATTACGGGGTCATTAGTTCATAGCCCATATATGGAGTTCCGCGTTACATAA
CTTACGGTAAATGGCCCGCCTGGCTGACCGCCCAACGACCCCCGCCCATTGACGTCAATAATGACGTATG
TTCCCATAGTAACGCCAATAGGGACTTTCCATTGACGTCAATGGGTGGAGTATTTACGGTAAACTGCCCA
CTTGGCAGTACATCAAGTGTATCATATGCCAAGTACGCCCCCTATTGACGTCAATGACGGTAAATGGCCC
GCCTGGCATTATGCCCAGTACATGACCTTATGGGACTTTCCTACTTGGCAGTACATCTACGTATTAGTCA
TCGCTATTACCATGGTGATGCGGTTTTGGCAGTACATCAATGGGCGTGGATAGCGGTTTGACTCACGGGG
ATTTCCAAGTCTCCACCCCATTGACGTCAATGGGAGTTTGTTTTGGCACCAAAATCAACGGGACTTTCCA
AAATGTCGTAACAACTCCGCCCCATTGACGCAAATGGGCGGTAGGCGTGTACGGTGGGAGGTCTATATAA
GCAGAGCTGGTTTAGTGAACCGTCAGATCCGCTAGCGCTACCGGACTCAGATCTCGAGCTCAAGCTTCGA
ATTCCCTTTTGTGTTTCCCGCACAGTCAATCAAAATAGGAAAAAAAAATCCCCGGACCGCTCCGGCCGTG
TCCGCCGCCGCTTCCCGCATCCTCTCCCGCCGCCGCCGCCTTCGCTCCTCACCATGTGTAAGGCGGCGGG
GAGCCCCGCCTGAGGTGCCCTAAACACACTATGACCGCTCCCGAAAAGCCCGTGAAACAAGAGGAAATGG
CTGCCTTGGACGTGGATAGCGGCGGCGGCGGTGGCGGCGGCGGCGGCCACGGCGAGTATCTGCAGCAGCA
GCAACAGCACGGAAACGGTGCGGTGGCGGCGGCAGCGGCGGCCCAGGACACTCAGCCGTCACCGCTCGCT
CTGCTGGCCGCTACCTGCAGCAAGATAGGGCCGCCATCGCCGGGCGACGACGAGGAGGAGGCGGCCGCCG
CAGCCGGGGCCCCCGCCGCCGCCGGAGCGACAGGTGATTTGGCTTCTGCACAGTTAGGAGGAGCACCAAA
CCGATGGGAGGTTTTGTCAGCCACACCTACAACTATAAAAGATGAAGCTGGTAATCTAGTCCAGATTCCA
AGTGCTGCTACTTCAAGTGGGCAGTATGTTCTTCCCCTTCAGAATTTGCAGAATCAACAAATATTTTCCG
TTGCACCAGGATCAGATTCATCAAATGGTGCAGTGTCCAGTGTTCAATATCAAGTGATACCACAGATCCA
GTCAGCAGATGGTCAGCAGGTTCAAATTGGTTTCACAGGCTCTTCAGATAATGGGGGTATAAATCAAGAA
AGCAGTCAAATTCAGATCATTCCTGGCTCTAATCAAACCTTACTTGCCTCTGGAACACCTTCTGCTAACA
TCCAGAATCTCATACCACAGACTGGTCAAGTCCAGGTTCAGGGAGTTGCAATCGGTGGTTCATCTTTTCC
TGGTCAAACCCAAGTAGTTGCTAATGTGCCTCTTGGTCTGCCAGGAAATATTACGTTTGTACCAATCAAT
AGTGTCGATCTAGATTCTTTGGGACTCTCGGGCAGTTCTCAGACAATGACTGCAGGCATTAATGCCGACG
GACATTTGATAAACACAGGACAAGCTATGGATAGTTCAGACAATTCAGAAAGGACTGGTGAGCGGGTTTC
TCCTGATATTAATGAAACTAATACTGATACAGATTTATTTGTGCCAACATCCTCTTCATCACAGTTGCCT
GTTACGATAGATAGTACAGGTATATTACAACAAAACACAAATAGCTTGACTACATCTAGTGGGCAGGTTC
ATTCTTCAGATCTTCAGGGAAATTATATCCAGTCGCCTGTTTCTGAAGAGACACAGGCACAGAATATTCA
GGTTTCTACAGCACAGCCTGTTGTACAGCATCTACAACTTCAAGAGTCTCAGCAGCCAACCAGTCAAGCC
CAAATTGTGCAAGGTATTACACCACAGACAATCCATGGTGTGCAAGCCAGTGGTCAAAATATATCACAAC
AGGCTTTGCAAAATCTTCAGTTGCAGCTGAATCCTGGAACCTTTTTAATTCAGGCACAGACAGTGACCCC
TTCTGGACAGGTAACTTGGCAAACGTTTCAAGTACAAGGGGTCCAGAACTTGCAGAATTTGCAAATACAG
AATACTGCTGCCCAACAAATAACTCTGACGCCTGTTCAAACCCTCACACTTGGTCAAGTTGCGGCAGGTG
GAGCCTTCACTTCAACTCCAGTTAGTCTAAGCACTGGTCAGTTGCCAAATCTACAAACAGTTACAGTGAA
CTCTATAGATTCTGCTGGTATACAGCTACATCCAGGAGAGAATGCTGACAGTCCTGCAGATATTAGGATC
AAGGAAGAAGAACCTGATCCTGAAGAGTGGCAGCTCAGTGGTGATTCTACCTTGAATACCAATGACCTAA
CACACTTAAGAGTACAGGTGGTAGATGAAGAAGGGGACCAACAACATCAAGAAGGAAAAAGACTTCGGAG
GGTAGCTTGCACCTGTCCCAACTGTAAAGAAGGTGGTGGAAGAGGTACCAATCTTGGGAAAAAGAAGCAA
CACATTTGTCATATACCAGGATGTGGTAAAGTCTATGGGAAGACCTCACATCTGAGAGCTCATCTGCGTT
GGCATTCTGGAGAACGCCCTTTTGTTTGTAACTGGATGTACTGTGGTAAAAGATTTACTCGAAGTGATGA
ATTACAGAGGCACAGAAGAACACATACAGGTGAGAAGAAATTTGTTTGTCCAGAATGTTCAAAACGCTTT
ATGAGAAGTGACCACCTTGCCAAACATATTAAAACACACCAGAATAAAAAAGGTATTCACTCTAGCAGTA
CAGTGCTGGCATCTGTGGAAGCTGCGCGAGATGATACTTTGATTACTGCAGGAGGAACAACGCTTATCCT
TGCAAATATTCAACAAGGTTCTGTTTCAGGGATAGGAACTGTTAATACTTCCGCCACCAGCAATCAAGAT
ATCCTTACCAACACTGAAATACCTTTACAGCTTGTCACAGTTTCTGGAAATGAGACAATGGAGTAAATAT
TACACAAATACTTATTCATTGTGGTTATTTTTATACAGTAGTGAGAAGAATATTGTTCCTAAGTTCTTAG
ATATCTTTTTATTGATGTGCAAAAATTTTTGGATTGACAGTAACTTGGTTATACATGACACTGAAATGCC
TTACTTTGTATGATATTCCATAGTATATTAAAAATGGTAAAATTGCATGGGTTTTGTAGGTACTTTTGGA
ATCTAGAGTCGACGGTACCGCGGGCCCGGGATCGGCCGCGACTCTAGATCATAATCAGCCATACCACATT
TGTAGAGGTTTTACTTGCTTTAAAAAACCTCCCACACCTCCCCCTGAACCTGAAACATAAAATGAATGCA
ATTGTTGTTGTTAACTTGTTTATTGCAGCTTATAATGGTTACAAATAAAGCAATAGCATCACAAATTTCA
CAAATAAAGCATTTTTTTCACTGCATTCTAGTTGTGGTTTGTCCAAACTCATCAATGTATCTTAAGGCGT
AAATTGTAAGCGTTAATATTTTGTTAAAATTCGCGTTAAATTTTTGTTAAATCAGCTCATTTTTTAACCA
ATAGGCCGAAATCGGCAAAATCCCTTATAAATCAAAAGAATAGACCGAGATAGGGT
[37 nt withheld, positions 3767-3803]
AAAGAACGTGGACTCCAACGTCAAAGG
[49 nt withheld, positions 3831-3879]
T
[91 nt withheld, positions 3881-3971]
G
[124 nt withheld, positions 3973-4096]
CAGGTGGCACTTTTCGGGGAAATGTGCGCGGAACCCCTATTTGTTTATTTTTCTAAATACATTCAAATAT
GTATCCGCTCATGAGACAATAACCCTGATAAATGCTTCAATAATATTGAAAAAGGAAGAGTCCTGAGGCG
GAAAGAACCAGCTGTGGAATGTGTGTCAGTTAGGGTGTGGAAAGTCCCCAGGCTCCCCAGCAGGCAGAAG
TATGCAAAGCATGCATCTCAATTAGTCAGCAACCAGGTGTGGAAAGTCCCCAGGCTCCCCAGCAGGCAGA
AGTATGCAAAGCATGCATCTCAATTAGTCAGCAACCATAGTCCCGCCCCTAACTCCGCCCATCCCGCCCC
TAACTCCGCCCAGTTCCGCCCATTCTCCGCCCCATGGCTGACTAATTTTTTTTATTTATGCAGAGGCCGA
GGCCGCCTCGGCCTCTGAGCTATTCCAGAAGTAGTGAGGAGGCTTTTTTGGAGGCCTAGGCTTTTGCAAA
GATCGATCAAGAGACAGGATGAGGATCGTTTCGCATGATTGAACAAGATGGATTGCACGCAGGTTCTCCG
GCCGCTTGGGTGGAGAGGCTATTCGGCTATGACTGGGCACAACAGACAATCGGCTGCTCTGATGCCGCCG
TGTTCCGGCTGTCAGCGCAGGGGCGCCCGGTTCTTTTTGTCAAGACCGACCTGTCCGGTGCCCTGAATGA
ACTGCAAGACGAGGCAGCGCGGCTATCGTGGCTGGCCACGACGGGCGTTCCTTGCGCAGCTGTGCTCGAC
GTTGTCACTGAAGCGGGAAGGGACTGGCTGCTATTGGGCGAAGTGCCGGGGCAGGATCTCCTGTCATCTC
ACCTTGCTCCTGCCGAGAAAGTATCCATCATGGCTGATGCAATGCGGCGGCTGCATACGCTTGATCCGGC
TACCTGCCCATTCGACCACCAAGCGAAACATCGCATCGAGCGAGCACGTACTCGGATGGAAGCCGGTCTT
GTCGATCAGGATGATCTGGACGAAGAGCATCAGGGGCTCGCGCCAGCCGAACTGTTCGCCAGGCTCAAGG
CGAGCATGCCCGACGGCGAGGATCTCGTCGTGACCCATGGCGATGCCTGCTTGCCGAATATCATGGTGGA
AAATGGCCGCTTTTCTGGATTCATCGACTGTGGCCGGCTGGGTGTGGCGGACCGCTATCAGGACATAGCG
TTGGCTACCCGTGATATTGCTGAAGAGCTTGGCGGCGAATGGGCTGACCGCTTCCTCGTGCTTTACGGTA
TCGCCGCTCCCGATTCGCAGCGCATCGCCTTCTATCGCCTTCTTGACGAGTTCTTCTGAGCGGGACTCTG
GGGTTCGAAATGACCGACCAAGCGACGCCCAACCTGCCATCACGAGATTTCGATTCCACCGCCGCCTTCT
ATGAAAGGTTGGGCTTCGGAATCGTTTTCCGGGACGCCGGCTGGATGATCCTCCAGCGCGGGGATCTCAT
GCTGGAGTTCTTCGCCCACCCTAGGGGGAGGCTAACTGAAACACGGAAGGAGACAATACCGGAAGGAACC
CGCGCTATGACGGCAATAAAAAGACAGAATAAAACGCACGGTGTTGGGTCGTTTGTTCATAAACGCGGGG
TTCGGTCCCAGGGCTGGCACTCTGTCGATACCCCACCGAGACCCCATTGGGGCCAATACGCCCGCGTTTC
TTCCTTTTCCCCACCCCACCCCCCAAGTTCGGGTGAAGGCCCAGGGCTCGCAGCCAACGTCGGGGCGGCA
GGCCCTGCCATAGCCTCAGGTTACTCATATATACTTTAGATTGATTTAAAACTTCATTTTTAATTTAAAA
GGATCTAGGTGAAGATCCTTTTTGATAATCTCATGACCAAAATCCCTTAACGTGAGTTTTCGTTCCACTG
AGCGTCAGACCCCGTAGAAAAGATCAAAGGATCTTCTTGAGATCCTTTTTTTCTGCGCGTAATCTGCTGC
TTGCAAACAAAAAAACCACCGCTACCAGCGGTGGTTTGTTTGCCGGATCAAGAGCTACCAACTCTTTTTC
CGAAGGTAACTGGCTTCAGCAGAGCGCAGATACCAAATACTGTTCTTCTAGTGTAGCCGTAGTTAGGCCA
CCACTTCAAGAACTCTGTAGCACCGCCTACATACCTCGCTCTGCTAATCCTGTTACCAGTGGCTGCTGCC
AGTGGCGATAAGTCGTGTCTTACCGGGTTGGACTCAAGACGATAGTTACCGGATAAGGCGCAGCGGTCGG
GCTGAACGGGGGGTTCGTGCACACAGCCCAGCTTGGAGCGAACGACCTACACCGAACTGAGATACCTACA
GCGTGAGCTATGAGAAAGCGCCACGCTTCCCGAAGGGAGAAAGGCGGACAGGTATCCGGTAAGCGGCAGG
GTCGGAACAGGAGAGCGCACGAGGGAGCTTCCAGGGGGAAACGCCTGGTATCTTTATAGTCCTGTCGGGT
TTCGCCACCTCTGACTTGAGCGTCGATTTTTGTGATGCTCGTCAGGGGGGCGGAGCCTATGGAAAAACGC
CAGCAACGCGGCCTTTTTACGGTTCCTGGCCTTTTGCTGGCCTTTTGCTCACATGTTCTTTCCTGCGTTA
TCCCCTGATTCTGTGGATAACCGTATTACCGCCATGCAT
Features (pLannotate 1.2.2; 15 found; start..end, strand, type, name):
     61..364     +  enhancer       CMV enhancer: human cytomegalovirus immediate early enhancer
    365..568     +  promoter       CMV promoter: human cytomegalovirus (CMV) immediate early promoter
    591..634     +  misc_feature   MCS (fragment): multiple cloning site
    801..3143    +  CDS            SP3: SP3_HUMAN - Experimental evidence at protein level: Swiss-Prot protein existence level 1. Transcriptional factor that can act as an activator or repressor depending on isoform and/or post-translational modifications. Binds to GT and GC boxes promoter elements. Competes with SP1 for the GC-box promoters. Weak activator of transcription but can activate a number of genes involved in different processes such as cell-cycle regulation, hormone-induction and house-keeping. From Homo sapiens (Human).
   3367..3393    +  misc_feature   MCS (fragment): multiple cloning site
   3407..3490    +  CDS            large T antigen (fragment): large T antigen from SV40 (simian virus 40)
   3513..3634    +  polyA_signal   SV40 poly(A) signal: SV40 polyadenylation signal
   3668..4096    -  rep_origin     f1 ori (sequence partly withheld): f1 bacteriophage origin of replication; arrow indicates direction of (+) strand synthesis
   4123..4227    +  promoter       AmpR promoter: bla
   4229..4586    +  promoter       SV40 promoter: SV40 enhancer and early promoter
   4621..5415    +  CDS            NeoR/KanR: aminoglycoside phosphotransferase from Tn5; aph(3')-II (or nptII); confers resistance to neomycin, kanamycin, and G418 (Geneticin®)
   5436..5588    +  CDS            ble (fragment): BLE_KLEPN - Experimental evidence at protein level: Swiss-Prot protein existence level 1. Binding protein with a strong affinity to the bleomycin family of antibiotics. Binds to CL990; an antimitotic-antibiotic compound. From Klebsiella pneumoniae.
   5647..5694    +  polyA_signal   HSV TK poly(A) signal: herpes simplex virus thymidine kinase polyadenylation signal (Cole and Stacy, 1985)
   5785..5801    -  polyA_signal   bGH poly(A) signal (fragment): bovine growth hormone polyadenylation signal
   6023..6611    +  rep_origin     ori: high-copy-number ColE1/pMB1/pBR322/pUC origin of replication
