[The description below was written by a language model from this plasmid's Addgene catalogue record and pLannotate feature annotations shown in this document.]
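Description:
pN3-Sp3FL is a mammalian expression plasmid carrying the full-length human transcription factor Sp3 cDNA in the pN3 backbone. The sequenced plasmid is about 6.7 kb, made up of a roughly 4 kb backbone and a 2.7 kb insert cloned between EcoRI and SalI sites, both of which remain intact. It replicates in E. coli from a high-copy ColE1/pUC-type origin and also carries an f1 origin for single-stranded DNA production. One NeoR/KanR (Tn5 aminoglycoside phosphotransferase) gene provides selection in both hosts. A bacterial bla-type promoter drives it for kanamycin resistance in bacteria, and the SV40 enhancer/early promoter drives it for G418 selection in mammalian cells, with an HSV TK polyadenylation signal terminating the cassette. The short ble, bGH poly(A) and SV40 large T antigen fragments in the annotation appear to be backbone remnants rather than functional elements.

Sp3 expression is driven by the human CMV immediate-early enhancer and promoter and terminated by an SV40 polyadenylation signal. The annotated SP3 coding sequence begins well downstream of the multiple cloning site, which fits the depositor's note that the insert includes 5′-UTR sequence. No epitope tag or reporter fusion is annotated. The depositor reports two nucleotide differences from the reference author sequence, one next to the EcoRI site and one within the 5′-UTR, and neither changes the Sp3 coding sequence. Sp3 binds GC- and GT-box promoter elements and acts as an activator or repressor depending on isoform and modification. The associated publication concerns translationally controlled production of Sp3 isoforms, so the plasmid is suited to transient or stable expression of Sp3 from its native mRNA context in mammalian cells for such studies.
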