Addgene plasmid #24541: pN3-Sp3FL
Depositing lab: Guntram Suske. Publication: Complexity of translationally controlled transcription factor Sp3 isoform expression. Sapetschnig A, Koch F, Rischitor G, Mennenga T, Suske G. J Biol Chem. 2004 Oct 1. 279(40):42095-105. 10.1074/jbc.M404989200 PubMed 15247228.
Backbone
  Vector backbone: pN3
  Backbone manufacturer: Guntram Suske, Addgene plasmid 24544
  Backbone size w/o insert (bp): 4000
  Vector type: Mammalian Expression
  Selectable markers: Neomycin (select with G418)
Growth in bacteria
  Bacterial resistance: Kanamycin, 50 μg/mL
  Growth temperature: 37°C
  Growth strain: DH5alpha
  Copy number: Unknown
Gene/Insert
  Gene/Insert name: transcription factor Sp3
  Species: H. sapiens (human)
  Insert size (bp): 2740
  Entrez Gene: SP3 (a.k.a. SPR2)
  Cloning method: Restriction Enzyme; 5′ cloning site EcoRI (not destroyed); 3′ cloning site SalI (not destroyed)
  Sequencing primers: 5′ AATCAACGGGACTTTCC, CMV-F; 3′ SV40pA-R
Terms and licenses: Academic/Nonprofit Terms; Industry Terms: Not Available to Industry
Depositor comments: Two nucleotide mismatches with author sequence detected (one adjacent to the EcoRI cloning site and the second in the middle of the 5´-UTR). They do not affect the coding sequence of Sp3.
How to cite: pN3-Sp3FL was a gift from Guntram Suske (Addgene plasmid # 24541 ; http://n2t.net/addgene:24541 ; RRID:Addgene_24541)
