>Addgene plasmid #24541 | pN3-Sp3FL | addgene partial sequence | sequence record 30488 | 24541 with CMV-F
GAGCTGGTTTAGTGAACCGTCAGATCCGCTAGCGCTACCGGACTCAGATCTCGAGCTCAAGCTTCGAATT
CCCTTTTGTGTTTCCCGCACAGTCAATCAAAATAGGAAAAAAAAATCCCCGGACCGCTCCGGCCGTGTCC
GCCGCCGCTTCCCGCATCCTCTCCCGCCGCCGCCGCCTTCGCTCCTCACCATGTGTAAGGCGGCGGGGAG
CCCCGCCTGAGGTGCCCTAAACACACTATGACCGCTCCCGAAAAGCCCGTGAAACAAGAGGAAATGGCTG
CCTTGGACGTGGATAGCGGCGGCGGCGGTG
